Addgene plasmid #80666: pENTR-SYNZIP11
Purpose: Encodes the synthetic coiled coil peptide SYNZIP11
Depositing lab: Amy Keating. Depositing organization: Massachusetts Institute of Technology. Publication: SYNZIP protein interaction toolbox: in vitro and in vivo specifications of heterospecific coiled-coil interaction domains. Thompson KE, Bashor CJ, Lim WA, Keating AE. ACS Synth Biol. 2012 Apr 20;1(4):118-29. 10.1021/sb200015u PubMed 22558529.
Backbone
  Vector backbone: pENTR_D-TOPO
  Backbone manufacturer: Invitrogen
  Backbone size w/o insert (bp): 2592
  Vector type: Entry vector
Growth in bacteria
  Bacterial resistance: Kanamycin, 50 μg/mL
  Growth temperature: 37°C
  Growth strain: DH5alpha
  Copy number: Unknown
Gene/Insert
  Gene/Insert name: SYNZIP11
  Species: Synthetic
  Insert size (bp): 129
  Cloning method: TOPO Cloning
  Sequencing primers: 5′ M13 (-21) Forward, TGTAAAACGACGGCCAGT; 3′ M13 Reverse, CAGGAAACAGCTATGAC
Terms and licenses: Academic/Nonprofit Terms; Industry Terms: Not Available to Industry
How to cite: pENTR-SYNZIP11 was a gift from Amy Keating (Addgene plasmid # 80666 ; http://n2t.net/addgene:80666 ; RRID:Addgene_80666)
