[The description below was written by a language model from this plasmid's Addgene catalogue record and pLannotate feature annotations shown in this document.]
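Description:
pENTR-SYNZIP11 is a Gateway entry clone built on the commercial pENTR/D-TOPO backbone and carrying a short synthetic open reading frame for SYNZIP11, one of a family of designed coiled-coil peptides. The 129 bp insert was introduced by TOPO cloning, giving a plasmid of 2,721 bp. It is maintained in E. coli through a high-copy ColE1/pUC-type origin of replication and selected with kanamycin via the aph(3')-Ia aminoglycoside phosphotransferase gene.

The feature table does not annotate the SYNZIP11 coding sequence itself, but the unannotated interval between the attL1 and attL2 sites matches the position expected for the insert. These two sites are the functional core of the vector: in an LR Clonase reaction they recombine with attR sites in a destination vector, moving the peptide sequence directionally into any compatible expression context. As an entry vector, the plasmid has no promoter positioned to express the insert. The only promoter annotated is a T7 promoter lying just outside attL2 on the reverse strand, so it points back toward the insert. The rrnB T1 and T2 terminators upstream of attL1 insulate the cloning region from read-through transcription from the backbone. The short lacI and lacZα fragments called by the annotation software appear to be backbone remnants rather than functional genes, with the lacZα fragment probably marking the M13 sequencing primer site next to the cassette.

The SYNZIP peptides were characterised as a toolbox of heterospecific interaction domains that pair selectively with defined partners. This clone serves as a source module for fusing SYNZIP11 to proteins of interest, for example to engineer specific protein–protein associations in synthetic biology applications. The record does not name SYNZIP11's binding partners.
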