Features (pLannotate 1.2.2; 9 found; start..end, strand, type, name):
    121..213     +  CDS            lacI (fragment): lac repressor; lacI; The lac repressor binds to the lac operator to inhibit transcription in E. coli. This inhibition can be relieved by adding lactose or isopropyl-β-D-thiogalactopyranoside (IPTG).
    268..295     -  terminator     rrnB T2 terminator: transcription terminator T2 from the E. coli rrnB gene
    427..470     +  terminator     rrnB T1 terminator: Escherichia coli rrnB; transcription terminator T1 from the E. coli rrnB gene
    517..553     -  CDS            lacZα (fragment): LacZα fragment of β-galactosidase; lacZ fragment
    569..668     +  protein_bind   attL1: mutant version of attL; recombination site for the Gateway® LR reaction LR Clonase™
    846..945     -  protein_bind   attL2: mutant version of attL; recombination site for the Gateway® LR reaction LR Clonase™
    963..981     -  promoter       T7 promoter: promoter for bacteriophage T7 RNA polymerase
   1115..1924    +  CDS            KanR: aminoglycoside phosphotransferase; aph(3')-Ia; confers resistance to kanamycin in bacteria or G418 (Geneticin®) in eukaryotes
   2071..2659    +  rep_origin     ori: high-copy-number ColE1/pMB1/pBR322/pUC origin of replication
>Addgene plasmid #80666 | pENTR-SYNZIP11 | depositor full sequence | sequence record 157335 | pENTR-SYNZIP11 sequence 2721 bps
CTTTCCTGCGTTATCCCCTGATTCTGTGGATAACCGTATTACCGCCTTTGAGTGAGCTGATACCGCTCGC
CGCAGCCGAACGACCGAGCGCAGCGAGTCAGTGAGCGAGGAAGCGGAAGAGCGCCCAATACGCAAACCGC
CTCTCCCCGCGCGTTGGCCGATTCATTAATGCAGCTGGCACGACAGGTTTCCCGACTGGAAAGCGGGCAG
TGAGCGCAACGCAATTAATACGCGTACCGCTAGCCAGGAAGAGTTTGTAGAAACGCAAAAAGGCCATCCG
TCAGGATGGCCTTCTGCTTAGTTTGATGCCTGGCAGTTTATGGCGGGCGTCCTGCCCGCCACCCTCCGGG
CCGTTGCTTCACAACGTTCAAATCCGCTCCCGGCGGATTTGTCCTACTCAGGAGAGCGTTCACCGACAAA
CAACAGATAAAACGAAAGGCCCAGTCTTCCGACTGAGCCTTTCGTTTTATTTGATGCCTGGCAGTTCCCT
ACTCTCGCGTTAACGCTAGCATGGATGTTTTCCCAGTCACGACGTTGTAAAACGACGGCCAGTCTTAAGC
TCGGGCCCCAAATAATGATTTTATTTTGACTGATAGTGACCTGTTCGTTGCAACAAATTGATGAGCAATG
CTTTTTTATAATGCCAACTTTGTACAAAAAAGCAGGCTCCGCGGCCGCCCCCTTCACCATGGGATCCGAA
CTGACCGATGAACTGAAAAACAAAAAAGAAGCTCTGCGTAAAGACAACGCTGCGCTGCTGAACGAACTGG
CGTCTCTGGAAAACGAAATTGCGAACCTGGAGAAAGAAATCGCGTACTTCAAATGATAAAAGGGTGGGCG
CGCCGACCCAGCTTTCTTGTACAAAGTTGGCATTATAAGAAAGCATTGCTTATCAATTTGTTGCAACGAA
CAGGTCACTATCAGTCAAAATAAAATCATTATTTGCCATCCAGCTGATATCCCCTATAGTGAGTCGTATT
ACATGGTCATAGCTGTTTCCTGGCAGCTCTGGCCCGTGTCTCAAAATCTCTGATGTTACATTGCACAAGA
TAAAAATATATCATCATGAACAATAAAACTGTCTGCTTACATAAACAGTAATACAAGGGGTGTTATGAGC
CATATTCAACGGGAAACGTCGAGGCCGCGATTAAATTCCAACATGGATGCTGATTTATATGGGTATAAAT
GGGCTCGCGATAATGTCGGGCAATCAGGTGCGACAATCTATCGCTTGTATGGGAAGCCCGATGCGCCAGA
GTTGTTTCTGAAACATGGCAAAGGTAGCGTTGCCAATGATGTTACAGATGAGATGGTCAGACTAAACTGG
CTGACGGAATTTATGCCTCTTCCGACCATCAAGCATTTTATCCGTACTCCTGATGATGCATGGTTACTCA
CCACTGCGATCCCCGGAAAAACAGCATTCCAGGTATTAGAAGAATATCCTGATTCAGGTGAAAATATTGT
TGATGCGCTGGCAGTGTTCCTGCGCCGGTTGCATTCGATTCCTGTTTGTAATTGTCCTTTTAACAGCGAT
CGCGTATTTCGTCTCGCTCAGGCGCAATCACGAATGAATAACGGTTTGGTTGATGCGAGTGATTTTGATG
ACGAGCGTAATGGCTGGCCTGTTGAACAAGTCTGGAAAGAAATGCATAAACTTTTGCCATTCTCACCGGA
TTCAGTCGTCACTCATGGTGATTTCTCACTTGATAACCTTATTTTTGACGAGGGGAAATTAATAGGTTGT
ATTGATGTTGGACGAGTCGGAATCGCAGACCGATACCAGGATCTTGCCATCCTATGGAACTGCCTCGGTG
AGTTTTCTCCTTCATTACAGAAACGGCTTTTTCAAAAATATGGTATTGATAATCCTGATATGAATAAATT
GCAGTTTCATTTGATGCTCGATGAGTTTTTCTAATCAGAATTGGTTAATTGGTTGTAACACTGGCAGAGC
ATTACGCTGACTTGACGGGACGGCGCAAGCTCATGACCAAAATCCCTTAACGTGAGTTACGCGTCGTTCC
ACTGAGCGTCAGACCCCGTAGAAAAGATCAAAGGATCTTCTTGAGATCCTTTTTTTCTGCGCGTAATCTG
CTGCTTGCAAACAAAAAAACCACCGCTACCAGCGGTGGTTTGTTTGCCGGATCAAGAGCTACCAACTCTT
TTTCCGAAGGTAACTGGCTTCAGCAGAGCGCAGATACCAAATACTGTCCTTCTAGTGTAGCCGTAGTTAG
GCCACCACTTCAAGAACTCTGTAGCACCGCCTACATACCTCGCTCTGCTAATCCTGTTACCAGTGGCTGC
TGCCAGTGGCGATAAGTCGTGTCTTACCGGGTTGGACTCAAGACGATAGTTACCGGATAAGGCGCAGCGG
TCGGGCTGAACGGGGGGTTCGTGCACACAGCCCAGCTTGGAGCGAACGACCTACACCGAACTGAGATACC
TACAGCGTGAGCATTGAGAAAGCGCCACGCTTCCCGAAGGGAGAAAGGCGGACAGGTATCCGGTAAGCGG
CAGGGTCGGAACAGGAGAGCGCACGAGGGAGCTTCCAGGGGGAAACGCCTGGTATCTTTATAGTCCTGTC
GGGTTTCGCCACCTCTGACTTGAGCGTCGATTTTTGTGATGCTCGTCAGGGGGGCGGAGCCTATGGAAAA
ACGCCAGCAACGCGGCCTTTTTACGGTTCCTGGCCTTTTGCTGGCCTTTTGCTCACATGTT
