>Addgene plasmid #80666 | pENTR-SYNZIP11 | depositor partial sequence | sequence record 157336 | SYNZIP11
GAACTGACCGATGAACTGAAAAACAAAAAAGAAGCTCTGCGTAAAGACAACGCTGCGCTGCTGAACGAAC
TGGCGTCTCTGGAAAACGAAATTGCGAACCTGGAGAAAGAAATCGCGTACTTCAAATGATAA
