>Addgene plasmid #80666 | pENTR-SYNZIP11 | addgene partial sequence | sequence record 164539 | M13-Rev 5'-CAGGAAACAGCTATGACC-3'
AATGATTTTATTTTGACTGATAGTGACCTGTTCGTTGCAACAAATTGATAAGCAATGCTTTCTTATAATG
CCAACTTTGTACAAGAAAGCTGGGTCGGCGCGCCCACCCTTTTATCATTTGAAGTACGCGATTTCTTTCT
CCAGGTTCGCAATTTCGTTTTCCAGAGACGCCAGTTCGTTCAGCAGCGCAGCGTTGTCTTTACGCAGAGC
TTCTTTTTTGTTTTTCAGTTCATCGGTCAGTTCGGATCCCATGGTGAAGGGGGCGGCCGCGGAGCCTGCT
TTTTTGTACAAAGTTGGCATTATAAAAAAGCATTGCTCATCAATTTGTTGCAACGAACAGGTCACTATCA
GTCAAAATAAAATCATTATTTGG
